Addgene plasmid #179792: pPOTv7-blast-mTFP1
Purpose: Trypanosoma brucei PCR only tagging (pPOT) vector for endogenous gene tagging
Depositing lab: Samuel Dean & Keith Gull. Depositing organization: University of Oxford. Publication: A comprehensive toolkit for protein localization and functional analysis in trypanosomatids. Paterou A, Saez Conde J, Tyc J, Sunter JD, Vaughan S, Gull K, Dean S. Open Biol. 2025 Apr;15(4):240361. doi: 10.1098/rsob.240361. Epub 2025 Apr 2. PubMed 40169015.
Backbone
  Vector backbone: pPOT
  Vector type: Unspecified
Growth in bacteria
  Bacterial resistance: Ampicillin, 100 μg/mL
  Growth temperature: 37°C
  Growth strain: NEB Stable
  Copy number: High Copy
Gene/Insert
  Gene/Insert name: mTFP1
  Species: Synthetic
  Promoter: read through
  Cloning method: Restriction Enzyme; 5′ cloning site HindIII (not destroyed); 3′ cloning site BamHI (not destroyed)
  Sequencing primers: 5′ cTATGGGTTCTGGTAGTG; 3′ cTTAACTACCCGATCCTG
Terms and licenses: Academic/Nonprofit Terms; Industry Terms: Not Available to Industry
Depositor comments: Please visit https://doi.org/10.1101/2023.04.21.537815 for bioRxiv preprint.
How to cite: pPOTv7-blast-mTFP1 was a gift from Samuel Dean & Keith Gull (Addgene plasmid # 179792 ; http://n2t.net/addgene:179792 ; RRID:Addgene_179792)
