[The description below was written by a language model from this plasmid's Addgene catalogue record and pLannotate feature annotations shown in this document.]
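Description:
pPOTv7-blast-mTFP1 is a PCR-only tagging (pPOT) template plasmid for endogenous gene tagging in Trypanosoma brucei. It is not designed to be expressed as an intact plasmid in the parasite. In the pPOT approach, segments of the plasmid are amplified with long primers that carry homology to the target locus, and the resulting product is integrated by homologous recombination to fuse a tag to the gene of interest. In E. coli the plasmid is maintained on a high-copy ColE1/pUC-type origin with ampicillin selection from AmpR and its bla promoter. The backbone also carries an f1 origin, flanking T7 and SP6 promoters, and remnants of a lac promoter/operator, lacZα, lacI and bom that are typical of a general cloning vector.

The payload is mTFP1, a constitutively fluorescent cyan protein derived from Clavularia sp., cloned between retained HindIII and BamHI sites. The feature table shows it flanked on both sides by a copy of the blasticidin S deaminase gene (bsd), all in the same orientation. This layout fits a single template serving both tagging orientations, with an amplicon of upstream bsd plus mTFP1 for N-terminal tagging or mTFP1 plus downstream bsd for C-terminal tagging, although the record does not spell this out. The promoter is recorded as "read through", meaning the cassette has no dedicated promoter and depends on transcription through the endogenous locus after integration. The intergenic regions between the bsd and mTFP1 coding sequences are not annotated, so the RNA-processing elements they presumably contain cannot be identified from the record. The plasmid belongs to a toolkit for protein localization and functional analysis in trypanosomatids, and blasticidin is used to select tagged parasites.
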