Features (pLannotate 1.2.2; 15 found; start..end, strand, type, name):
    171..560     +  CDS            bsd: BSD_ASPTE - Experimental evidence at protein level: Swiss-Prot protein existence level 1. Catalyzes the deamination of the cytosine moiety of the antibiotics blasticidin S, cytomycin and acetylblasticidin S. From Aspergillus terreus.
    957..1664    +  CDS            mTFP1: mTFP1 is a basic (constitutively fluorescent) cyan fluorescent protein published in 2006, derived from Clavularia sp.. It has low acid sensitivity.
   2067..2456    +  CDS            bsd: BSD_ASPTE - Experimental evidence at protein level: Swiss-Prot protein existence level 1. Catalyzes the deamination of the cytosine moiety of the antibiotics blasticidin S, cytomycin and acetylblasticidin S. From Aspergillus terreus.
   2652..2670    -  promoter       SP6 promoter: promoter for bacteriophage SP6 RNA polymerase
   2712..2728    -  protein_bind   lac operator: The lac repressor binds to the lac operator to inhibit transcription in E. coli. This inhibition can be relieved by adding lactose or isopropyl-β-D-thiogalactopyranoside (IPTG). lac repressor encoded by lacI
   2736..2766    -  promoter       lac promoter: promoter for the E. coli lac operon
   2781..2802    -  protein_bind   CAP binding site: CAP binding activates transcription in the presence of cAMP. E. coli catabolite activator protein
   2815..2907    -  CDS            lacI (fragment): lac repressor; lacI; The lac repressor binds to the lac operator to inhibit transcription in E. coli. This inhibition can be relieved by adding lactose or isopropyl-β-D-thiogalactopyranoside (IPTG).
   3090..3678    -  rep_origin     ori: high-copy-number ColE1/pMB1/pBR322/pUC origin of replication
   3849..4709    -  CDS            AmpR: β-lactamase; bla; confers resistance to ampicillin, carbenicillin, and related antibiotics
   4710..4814    -  promoter       AmpR promoter: bla
   4841..4891    +  misc_feature   bom (fragment): basis of mobility region from pBR322
   4892..5347    -  rep_origin     f1 ori (sequence partly withheld): f1 bacteriophage origin of replication; arrow indicates direction of (+) strand synthesis
   5351..5508    -  CDS            lacZα (fragment): LacZα fragment of β-galactosidase; lacZ fragment
   5511..2       +  promoter       T7 promoter (across the origin): promoter for bacteriophage T7 RNA polymerase
>Addgene plasmid #179792 | pPOTv7-blast-mTFP1 | addgene full sequence | sequence record 355078 | Addgene NGS Result
GGGCGAATTGGGCCCGTATAATGCAGACCTGCTGCAAGCTAGGGGCACAGCAAGGTCTTCTGAAATTCAT
GTTTTTTTTTTTTTTACTCTGCATTGCAGTCTCCGCTCTTATTTAGTTTTGCTTTACGTAAGGTCTCGTT
GCTGCCATAAAATAAGCTCTAGTGGAATTCATGCCTTTGTCTCAAGAAGAATCCACCCTCATTGAAAGAG
CAACGGCTACAATCAACAGCATCCCCATCTCTGAAGACTACAGCGTCGCCAGCGCAGCTCTCTCTAGCGA
CGGCCGCATCTTCACTGGTGTCAATGTATATCATTTTACTGGGGGACCTTGTGCAGAACTCGTGGTGCTG
GGCACTGCTGCTGCTGCGGCAGCTGGCAACCTGACTTGTATCGTCGCGATCGGAAATGAGAACAGGGGCA
TCTTGAGCCCCTGCGGACGGTGCCGACAGGTGCTTCTCGACCTGCATCCTGGGATCAAAGCCATAGTGAA
GGACAGTGATGGACAGCCGACGGCAGTTGGGATTCGTGAATTGCTGCCCTCTGGTTATGTGTGGGAGGGC
TAACCATGGTGCCCATTTAGTTGGCCTTTCCCTTGTCTCGTGTCTTTTCCGTGGAAAGGTTCCCGGAGTA
ATCTGATGGCACAGCAGGGAGGTGCGCCTGCAGGTTGGTTAGGAAGGGGGGATGATGTAAAAGAAGAAAA
TGGGGGGATTCGAGCCCCACGCGTTGCTCAAGCTGTGTAGCGCAGGCGTTTCCTTACATATTTCTCTAAC
AGGCACGGAAGCCTAACAAATACACTTGGCTTATTTTTTTGCCCCCTCATGTCTTGTACAAATATTTGCG
ATAGCTTAGCTATCAGCCACATTAATCAAACAAGTATACCAACAAGCCCGAAAACAGAAACTCAACTGCA
ACGGGTACCTATGGGTTCTGGTAGTGGTTCCGGTTCCGGTTCTAAGCTTGTCTCGAAAGGCGAGGAAACA
ACGATGGGCGTTATAAAACCAGATATGAAAATCAAACTTAAAATGGAAGGTAATGTCAACGGTCATGCCT
TCGTCATCGAGGGTGAGGGTGAAGGGAAGCCTTATGACGGCACAAATACGATCAATCTTGAGGTGAAGGA
GGGGGCGCCATTGCCCTTTAGCTATGACATTCTCACTACGGCCTTTGCATACGGTAATCGGGCTTTCACG
AAGTATCCAGACGACATTCCGAATTATTTTAAGCAGTCATTCCCTGAGGGCTATTCCTGGGAACGAACTA
TGACGTTCGAAGACAAGGGAATAGTCAAAGTGAAGAGCGACATAAGTATGGAGGAGGATTCATTCATATA
TGAGATCCATCTTAAAGGCGAAAATTTTCCGCCCAACGGTCCGGTAATGCAGAAAAAGACAACAGGGTGG
GACGCGAGTACAGAACGGATGTACGTTAGGGACGGGGTGCTTAAGGGAGATGTGAAACATAAACTCCTGT
TGGAGGGCGGCGGGCATCATCGGGTAGATTTTAAGACGATCTATCGTGCTAAAAAGGCTGTTAAGCTGCC
TGACTACCACTTTGTGGACCACCGGATAGAGATACTCAACCATGACAAAGACTACAACAAAGTCACTGTC
TATGAATCGGCAGTGGCGCGGAACAGTACTGACGGTATGGATGAGTTGTACAAGGGATCCGGATCAGGAT
CTGGATCAGGATCGGGTAGTTAAGAGCTCCGCTGCGCTTAAATGTCTTTCATTATAATCAATGTATAACC
TTTATGTAGTATTTCAATCTATGCCGCTGTGTACGTGCACTGCGGTGCCTATCCTTCGGCATTAGAGAGT
CACTGTTTGTGTAGATCGTAGCTGCATGTCTGACATCTGGTTCATTAGTGCCGTTTTGAGTCTGCACTGT
TGTGCAACTTGATATTCATCACTGCACACCAACCGTGTGTTTCCTCCTTTGGGTGCACCCTTTAATCCTT
GTCTTCTCCTTTTTTGTCTCTTTCCCCCTCGAAAAGGTGTCAAACTACTGCCGCATAAACTACGGTTATC
CCAAATTTAAGAGAAAGCAATAAAGCATCAGCTAGCATGCCTTTGTCTCAAGAAGAATCCACCCTCATTG
AAAGAGCAACGGCTACAATCAACAGCATCCCCATCTCTGAAGACTACAGCGTCGCCAGCGCAGCTCTCTC
TAGCGACGGCCGCATCTTCACTGGTGTCAATGTATATCATTTTACTGGGGGACCTTGTGCAGAACTCGTG
GTGCTGGGCACTGCTGCTGCTGCGGCAGCTGGCAACCTGACTTGTATCGTCGCGATCGGAAATGAGAACA
GGGGCATCTTGAGCCCCTGCGGACGGTGCCGACAGGTGCTTCTCGATCTGCATCCTGGGATCAAAGCCAT
AGTGAAGGACAGTGATGGACAGCCGACGGCAGTTGGGATTCGTGAATTGCTGCCCTCTGGTTATGTGTGG
GAGGGCTAACTCGAGTGCCCATTTAGTTGGCTTTTCCCTTGTCTCGTGTCTTTTCCGTGGAAAGGTTCCC
GGAGTAATCTGATGGCACAGCAGGGAGGTGCGCCTGCAGGTTGGTTAGGAAGGGGGGATGATGTAAAAGA
AGAAAATGGGGGGATTCGAGCCCCGCACAGGTCTCTCAAATTGGATGCATAGCTTGAGTATTCTATAGTG
TCACCTAAATAGCTTGGCGTAATCATGGTCATAGCTGTTTCCTGTGTGAAATTGTTATCCGCTCACAATT
CCACACAACATACGAGCCGGAAGCATAAAGTGTAAAGCCTGGGGTGCCTAATGAGTGAGCTAACTCACAT
TAATTGCGTTGCGCTCACTGCCCGCTTTCCAGTCGGGAAACCTGTCGTGCCAGCTGCATTAATGAATCGG
CCAACGCGCGGGGAGAGGCGGTTTGCGTATTGGGCGCTCTTCCGCTTCCTCGCTCACTGACTCGCTGCGC
TCGGTCGTTCGGCTGCGGCGAGCGGTATCAGCTCACTCAAAGGCGGTAATACGGTTATCCACAGAATCAG
GGGATAACGCAGGAAAGAACATGTGAGCAAAAGGCCAGCAAAAGGCCAGGAACCGTAAAAAGGCCGCGTT
GCTGGCGTTTTTCCATAGGCTCCGCCCCCCTGACGAGCATCACAAAAATCGACGCTCAAGTCAGAGGTGG
CGAAACCCGACAGGACTATAAAGATACCAGGCGTTTCCCCCTGGAAGCTCCCTCGTGCGCTCTCCTGTTC
CGACCCTGCCGCTTACCGGATACCTGTCCGCCTTTCTCCCTTCGGGAAGCGTGGCGCTTTCTCATAGCTC
ACGCTGTAGGTATCTCAGTTCGGTGTAGGTCGTTCGCTCCAAGCTGGGCTGTGTGCACGAACCCCCCGTT
CAGCCCGACCGCTGCGCCTTATCCGGTAACTATCGTCTTGAGTCCAACCCGGTAAGACACGACTTATCGC
CACTGGCAGCAGCCACTGGTAACAGGATTAGCAGAGCGAGGTATGTAGGCGGTGCTACAGAGTTCTTGAA
GTGGTGGCCTAACTACGGCTACACTAGAAGAACAGTATTTGGTATCTGCGCTCTGCTGAAGCCAGTTACC
TTCGGAAAAAGAGTTGGTAGCTCTTGATCCGGCAAACAAACCACCGCTGGTAGCGGTGGTTTTTTTGTTT
GCAAGCAGCAGATTACGCGCAGAAAAAAAGGATCTCAAGAAGATCCTTTGATCTTTTCTACGGGGTCTGA
CGCTCAGTGGAACGAAAACTCACGTTAAGGGATTTTGGTCATGAGATTATCAAAAAGGATCTTCACCTAG
ATCCTTTTAAATTAAAAATGAAGTTTTAAATCAATCTAAAGTATATATGAGTAAACTTGGTCTGACAGTT
ACCAATGCTTAATCAGTGAGGCACCTATCTCAGCGATCTGTCTATTTCGTTCATCCATAGTTGCCTGACT
CCCCGTCGTGTAGATAATTACGATACGGGAGGGCTTACCATCTGGCCCCAGTGCTGCAATGATACCGCGA
GACCCACGCTCACCGGCTCCAGATTTATCAGCAATAAACCAGCCAGCCGGAAGGGCCGAGCGCAGAAGTG
GTCCTGCAACTTTATCCGCCTCCATCCAGTCTATTAATTGTTGCCGGGAAGCTAGAGTAAGTAGTTCGCC
AGTTAATAGTTTGCGCAACGTTGTTGCCATTGCTACAGGCATCGTGGTGTCACGCTCGTCGTTTGGTATG
GCTTCATTCAGCTCCGGTTCCCAACGATCAAGGCGAGTTACATGATCCCCCATGTTGTGCAAAAAAGCGG
TTAGCTCCTTCGGTCCTCCGATCGTTGTCAGAAGTAAGTTGGCCGCAGTGTTATCACTCATGGTTATGGC
AGCACTGCATAATTCTCTTACTGTCATGCCATCCGTAAGATGCTTTTCTGTGACTGGTGAGTACTCAACC
AAGTCATTCTGAGAATAGTGTATGCGGCGACCGAGTTGCTCTTGCCCGGCGTCAATACGGGATAATACCG
CGCCACATAGCAGAACTTTAAAAGTGCTCATCATTGGAAAACGTTCTTCGGGGCGAAAACTCTCAAGGAT
CTTACCGCTGTTGAGATCCAGTTCGATGTAACCCACTCGTGCACCCAACTGATCTTCAGCATCTTTTACT
TTCACCAGCGTTTCTGGGTGAGCAAAAACAGGAAGGCAAAATGCCGCAAAAAAGGGAATAAGGGCGACAC
GGAAATGTTGAATACTCATACTCTTCCTTTTTCAATATTATTGAAGCATTTATCAGGGTTATTGTCTCAT
GAGCGGATACATATTTGAATGTATTTAGAAAAATAAACAAATAGGGGTTCCGCGCACATTTCCCCGAAAA
GTGCCACCTGATGCGGTGTGAAATACCGCACAGATGCGTAAGGAGAAAATACCGCATCAGGAAATTGTAA
GCGTTAATATTTTGTTAAAATTCGCGTTAAATTTTTGTTAAATCAGCTCATTTTTTAACCAATAGGCCGA
AATCGGCAAAATCCCTTATAAATCAAAAGAATAGACCGAGATAGGGT
[37 nt withheld, positions 5018-5054]
AAAGAACGTGGACTCCAACGTCAAAGG
[49 nt withheld, positions 5082-5130]
T
[91 nt withheld, positions 5132-5222]
G
[98 nt withheld, positions 5224-5321]
ACTTAATGCGCCGCTACAGGGCGCGTCCATTCGCCATTCAGGCTGCGCAACTGTTGGGAAGGGCGATCGG
TGCGGGCCTCTTCGCTATTACGCCAGCTGGCGAAAGGGGGATGTGCTGCAAGGCGATTAAGTTGGGTAAC
GCCAGGGTTTTCCCAGTCACGACGTTGTAAAACGACGGCCAGTGAATTGTAATACGACTCACTATA
